>Addgene plasmid #36976 | pTK-Snail | addgene partial sequence | sequence record 47354 | cPPT-F 5'-gggaaagaatagtagacataatag-3'
AAGAATTCAAAACAATTACAAAAATTCAAAATTTTCGGGGGATCTTCCATCGAATTCCTGCAGCCCCTCG
ACTTTCACTTTTCTCTATCACTGATAGGGAGTGGTAAACTCGACTTTCACTTTTCTCTATCACTGATAGG
GAGTGGTAAACTCGACTTTCACTTTTCTCTATCACTGATAGGGAGTGGTAAACTCGACTTTCACTTTTCT
CTATCACTGATAGGGAGTGGTAAACTCGACTTTCACTTTTCTCTATCACTGATAGGGAGTGGTAAACTCG
ACTTTCACTTTTCTCTATCACTGATAGGGAGTGGTAAACTCGACTTTCACTTTTCTCTATCACTGATAGG
GAGTGGTAAACTCGACCTATATAAGCAGAGGGGGGATCCCGGAGTTGACTACCGACCTTGCGCGACCCGG
TGACCCCGACTACCTAGGTCGCTCTGGCCAACATGCCGCGCTCCTTCCTGGTCAGGAAGCCGTCCGACCC
CCGCCGGAAGCCCAACTATAGCGAGCTGCAGGACGCGTGTGTGGAGTTCACCTTCCAGCAGCCCTACGAC
CAGGCCCACCTGCTGGCCGCCATCCCTCCGCCCGAGGTCCTCAACCCCGCCGCTTCGCTGCCCACCCTCA
TCTGGGACTCTCTCCTGGTACCCCAAGTGCGGCCGGTTGCCTGGGCCACCCTCCCGCTGCGGGAGAGCCC
CAAGGCCGTAGAGCTGACCTCGCTGTCCGATGAGGACAGTGGCAAAAGCTCCCAGCCGCCCAGCCCGCCC
TCGCCGGCGCCGTCGTCCTTCTCGTCCACCTCGGCCTCGTCCCTGGAGGCCGAGGCCTTCATCGCCTTCC
CTGGCTTGGGCCAACTTCCCAAGCAGCTGGCCAGGCTCTCGGTGGCCAAGGACCCCCAGTCGCGGAAGAT
CTTCAACTGCAAATATTGTAACAAGGAGTACCTCAGCCTGGGCGCTCTGAAGATGCACAT
