[The description below was written by a language model from this plasmid's Addgene catalogue record.]
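Description:
pTK-Snail is a lentiviral expression plasmid built on the tetracycline-inducible pTK380 backbone and carrying the mouse Snail cDNA (Snai1, also known as Sna, Sna1 or Snail1). The coding sequence was PCR-amplified from an IMAGE clone and inserted between the BamHI and XbaI sites of pTK380; the record does not say whether these sites survived cloning. In bacteria the plasmid is selected with ampicillin. It is propagated in Stbl3, a recombination-deficient strain commonly chosen for lentiviral vectors because their repeated long terminal repeats can recombine. Copy number is listed as unknown.

As a lentiviral transfer vector, the construct is intended to be packaged into viral particles that integrate the Snail cassette into the genome of target mammalian cells. There, the tetracycline-responsive design of the backbone allows Snail expression to be switched on or off with tetracycline-class inducers. No feature table or sequence annotation accompanies the record. The exact promoter configuration, the location of any transactivator component, the presence of mammalian selection markers or reporters, any epitope tags, and the detailed viral elements are therefore not stated and cannot be described here.

Snail is a zinc-finger transcription factor best known as a driver of epithelial–mesenchymal transition. The plasmid was deposited in connection with a study of how such transcription factors, notably Slug and Sox9, determine the mammary stem cell state. This is consistent with its use for controlled, inducible expression of Snail in transduced cells to test its effects on cell state.
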