Addgene plasmid #36976: pTK-Snail
Depositing lab: Bob Weinberg. Depositing organization: Whitehead Institute for Biomedical Research. Publication: Slug and Sox9 cooperatively determine the mammary stem cell state. Guo W, Keckesova Z, Donaher JL, Shibue T, Tischler V, Reinhardt F, Itzkovitz S, Noske A, Zurrer-Hardi U, Bell G, Tam WL, Mani SA, van Oudenaarden A, Weinberg RA. Cell. 2012 Mar 2;148(5):1015-28. 10.1016/j.cell.2012.02.008 PubMed 22385965.
Backbone
  Vector backbone: pTK380 (tetracycline inducible)
  Backbone manufacturer: Dr. Tal Kafri
  Vector type: Lentiviral
Growth in bacteria
  Bacterial resistance: Ampicillin, 100 μg/mL
  Growth temperature: 37°C
  Growth strain: Stbl3
  Copy number: Unknown
Gene/Insert
  Gene/Insert name: Snail
  Species: M. musculus (mouse)
  Entrez Gene: Snai1 (a.k.a. Sna, Sna1, Snail, Snail1)
  Cloning method: Restriction Enzyme; 5′ cloning site BamHI (unknown if destroyed); 3′ cloning site XbaI (unknown if destroyed)
  Sequencing primers: 5′ unknown; 3′ unknown
Terms and licenses: Academic/Nonprofit Terms; Industry Terms: Not Available to Industry
Depositor comments: Snail cDNA was PCR amplified from IMAGE clone and cloned into BamHI-XbaI sites of pTK380.
How to cite: pTK-Snail was a gift from Bob Weinberg (Addgene plasmid # 36976 ; http://n2t.net/addgene:36976 ; RRID:Addgene_36976)
